Addgene plasmid #111461: Kv7.4 (1-645, Δ368-523)/I346D/HA tag/pcDNA3.1
Purpose: Electrophysiology in HEK cell
Depositing lab: Dan Minor. Depositing organization: University of California, San Francisco (UCSF). Publication: A Calmodulin C-Lobe Ca(2+)-Dependent Switch Governs Kv7 Channel Function. Chang A, Abderemane-Ali F, Hura GL, Rossen ND, Gate RE, Minor DL Jr.. Neuron. 2018 Feb 21;97(4):836-852.e6. doi: 10.1016/j.neuron.2018.01.035. Epub 2018 Feb 8. PubMed 29429937.
Backbone
  Vector backbone: pcDNA3.1
  Backbone manufacturer: Invitrogen
  Vector type: Mammalian Expression
Growth in bacteria
  Bacterial resistance: Ampicillin, 100 μg/mL
  Growth temperature: 37°C
  Growth strain: DH5alpha
  Copy number: High Copy
Gene/Insert
  Gene/Insert name: potassium voltage-gated channel subfamily KQT member 4 isoform a [Homo sapiens]
  Species: H. sapiens (human)
  Mutation: Kv7.4 (1-645, Δ368-523)/I346D, C643A
  Entrez Gene: KCNQ4 (a.k.a. DFNA2, DFNA2A, KV7.4)
  Tag / fusion protein: Ha Tag (N terminal on insert)
  Cloning method: Ligation Independent Cloning
  Sequencing primers: 5′ CMV Forward; 3′ GCGGACTTGAAGAAGTC
Terms and licenses: Academic/Nonprofit Terms; Industry Terms: Not Available to Industry
How to cite: Kv7.4 (1-645, Δ368-523)/I346D/HA tag/pcDNA3.1 was a gift from Dan Minor (Addgene plasmid # 111461 ; http://n2t.net/addgene:111461 ; RRID:Addgene_111461)
