[The description below was written by a language model from this plasmid's Addgene catalogue record and pLannotate feature annotations shown in this document.]
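Description:
Kv7.4 (1-645, Δ368-523)/I346D/HA tag/pcDNA3.1 is a mammalian expression plasmid built on the Invitrogen pcDNA3.1 backbone for producing an engineered human KCNQ4 (Kv7.4) voltage-gated potassium channel in HEK cells for electrophysiological recording. It is propagated in E. coli through a high-copy ColE1/pUC-type origin with ampicillin selection from the β-lactamase gene. It also carries an f1 origin and an SV40 promoter-driven neomycin phosphotransferase cassette with an SV40 polyadenylation signal, which permits G418 selection of transfected mammalian cells.

The channel coding sequence sits downstream of the CMV immediate-early enhancer and promoter and is terminated by the bovine growth hormone poly(A) signal. Flanking T7 and SP6 promoters are standard backbone elements. According to the catalogue fields, the insert spans residues 1-645 of isoform a with an internal deletion of residues 368-523, and it carries the point mutations I346D and C643A plus an N-terminal HA epitope tag. The annotated KCNQ4 fragment of about 1.5 kb is consistent with this shortened form.

The feature table did not annotate the HA tag. It does show a partial TEV protease site, EGFP and a polyhistidine tag immediately downstream of the channel sequence, none of which the catalogue entry mentions. Whether these are translated as a C-terminal fusion or lie behind a stop codon cannot be determined from the record. The associated publication concerns calmodulin-dependent, calcium-sensitive regulation of Kv7 channels, so the construct most likely serves as a mutant for testing that mechanism, although the record does not state the specific role of each mutation.
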