Features (pLannotate 1.2.2; 24 found; start..end, strand, type, name):
     28..80      -  misc_feature   bom (fragment): basis of mobility region from pBR322
    235..614     +  enhancer       CMV enhancer: human cytomegalovirus immediate early enhancer
    615..818     +  promoter       CMV promoter: human cytomegalovirus (CMV) immediate early promoter
    814..847     +  LTR            5' LTR (truncated) (fragment): truncated 5' long terminal repeat (LTR) from HIV-1
    863..881     +  promoter       T7 promoter: promoter for bacteriophage T7 RNA polymerase
    965..2434    +  CDS            KCNQ4 (fragment): KCNQ4_HUMAN - Experimental evidence at protein level: Swiss-Prot protein existence level 1. Probably important in the regulation of neuronal excitability. May underlie a potassium current involved in regulating the excitability of sensory cells of the cochlea. KCNQ4 channels are blocked by linopirdin, XE991 and bepridil, whereas clofilium is without significant effect. Muscarinic agonist oxotremorine-M strongly suppress KCNQ4 current in CHO cells in which cloned KCNQ4 channels were coexpressed with M1 muscarinic receptors. From Homo sapiens (Human).
   2462..2478    +  CDS            TEV site (fragment): tobacco etch virus (TEV) protease recognition and cleavage site
   2483..3196    +  CDS            EGFP: EGFP is a basic (constitutively fluorescent) green fluorescent protein published in 1996, derived from Aequorea victoria. It is reported to be a rapidly-maturing weak dimer with moderate acid sensitivity.
   3197..3217    +  CDS            7xHis: 6xHis affinity tag
   3284..3302    -  promoter       SP6 promoter: promoter for bacteriophage SP6 RNA polymerase
   3328..3552    +  polyA_signal   bGH poly(A) signal: bovine growth hormone polyadenylation signal
   3556..3577    +  promoter       SV40 promoter (fragment): SV40 enhancer and early promoter
   3598..4026    +  rep_origin     f1 ori (sequence partly withheld): f1 bacteriophage origin of replication; arrow indicates direction of (+) strand synthesis
   4040..4369    +  promoter       SV40 promoter: SV40 enhancer and early promoter
   4436..5227    +  CDS            neo: KKA2_KLEPN - Also known as kan, nptII. Experimental evidence at protein level: Swiss-Prot protein existence level 1. Resistance to kanamycin, neomycin, paromomycin, ribostamycin, butirosin and gentamicin B. From Klebsiella pneumoniae.
   5251..5409    +  CDS            ble (fragment): BLE_KLEPN - Experimental evidence at protein level: Swiss-Prot protein existence level 1. Binding protein with a strong affinity to the bleomycin family of antibiotics. Binds to CL990; an antimitotic-antibiotic compound. From Klebsiella pneumoniae.
   5404..5525    +  polyA_signal   SV40 poly(A) signal: SV40 polyadenylation signal
   5598..5614    -  protein_bind   lac operator: The lac repressor binds to the lac operator to inhibit transcription in E. coli. This inhibition can be relieved by adding lactose or isopropyl-β-D-thiogalactopyranoside (IPTG). lac repressor encoded by lacI
   5622..5652    -  promoter       lac promoter: promoter for the E. coli lac operon
   5667..5688    -  protein_bind   CAP binding site: CAP binding activates transcription in the presence of cAMP. E. coli catabolite activator protein
   5701..5793    -  CDS            lacI (fragment): lac repressor; lacI; The lac repressor binds to the lac operator to inhibit transcription in E. coli. This inhibition can be relieved by adding lactose or isopropyl-β-D-thiogalactopyranoside (IPTG).
   5976..6564    -  rep_origin     ori: high-copy-number ColE1/pMB1/pBR322/pUC origin of replication
   6735..7595    -  CDS            AmpR: β-lactamase; bla; confers resistance to ampicillin, carbenicillin, and related antibiotics
   7596..7700    -  promoter       AmpR promoter: bla
>Addgene plasmid #111461 | Kv7.4 (1-645, Δ368-523)/I346D/HA tag/pcDNA3.1 | addgene full sequence | sequence record 215145 | Addgene NGS Result
GACGGATCGGGAGATCTCCCGATCCCCTATGGTGCACTCTCAGTACAATCTGCTCTGATGCCGCATAGTT
AAGCCAGTATCTGCTCCCTGCTTGTGTGTTGGAGGTCGCTGAGTAGTGCGCGAGCAAAATTTAAGCTACA
ACAAGGCAAGGCTTGACCGACAATTGCATGAAGAATCTGCTTAGGGTTAGGCGTTTTGCGCTGCTTCGCG
ATGTACGGGCCAGATATACGCGTTGACATTGATTATTGACTAGTTATTAATAGTAATCAATTACGGGGTC
ATTAGTTCATAGCCCATATATGGAGTTCCGCGTTACATAACTTACGGTAAATGGCCCGCCTGGCTGACCG
CCCAACGACCCCCGCCCATTGACGTCAATAATGACGTATGTTCCCATAGTAACGCCAATAGGGACTTTCC
ATTGACGTCAATGGGTGGAGTATTTACGGTAAACTGCCCACTTGGCAGTACATCAAGTGTATCATATGCC
AAGTACGCCCCCTATTGACGTCAATGACGGTAAATGGCCCGCCTGGCATTATGCCCAGTACATGACCTTA
TGGGACTTTCCTACTTGGCAGTACATCTACGTATTAGTCATCGCTATTACCATGGTGATGCGGTTTTGGC
AGTACATCAATGGGCGTGGATAGCGGTTTGACTCACGGGGATTTCCAAGTCTCCACCCCATTGACGTCAA
TGGGAGTTTGTTTTGGCACCAAAATCAACGGGACTTTCCAAAATGTCGTAACAACTCCGCCCCATTGACG
CAAATGGGCGGTAGGCGTGTACGGTGGGAGGTCTATATAAGCAGAGCTCTCTGGCTAACTAGAGAACCCA
CTGCTTACTGGCTTATCGAAATTAATACGACTCACTATAGGGAGACCCAAGCTTGGTACCGAGCTCGGAT
CCTTGGGTACTTCCAATCCATTTGATGTATCCATATGATGTTCCAGATTATGCTGCCGAGGCCCCCCCGC
GCCGCCTCGGCCTGGGTCCCCCGCCCGGGGACGCCCCCCGCGCGGAGCTAGTGGCGCTCACGGCCGTGCA
GAGCGAACAGGGCGAGGCGGGCGGGGGCGGCTCCCCGCGCCGCCTCGGCCTCCTGGGCAGCCCCCTGCCG
CCGGGCGCGCCCCTCCCTGGGCCGGGCTCCGGCTCGGGCTCCGCCTGCGGCCAGCGCTCCTCGGCCGCGC
ACAAGCGCTACCGCCGCCTGCAGAACTGGGTCTACAACGTGCTGGAGCGGCCCCGCGGCTGGGCCTTCGT
CTACCACGTCTTCATATTTTTGCTGGTCTTCAGCTGTCTGGTGCTGTCTGTGCTGTCCACTATCCAGGAG
CACCAGGAACTTGCCAACGAGTGTCTCCTCATCTTGGAATTCGTGATGATCGTGGTTTTCGGCTTGGAGT
ACATCGTCCGGGTCTGGTCCGCCGGATGCTGCTGCCGCTACCGAGGATGGCAGGGTCGCTTCCGCTTTGC
CAGAAAGCCCTTCTGTGTCATCGACTTCATCGTGTTCGTGGCCTCGGTGGCCGTCATCGCCGCGGGTACC
CAGGGCAACATCTTCGCCACGTCCGCGCTGCGCAGCATGCGCTTCCTGCAGATCCTGCGCATGGTGCGCA
TGGACCGCCGCGGCGGCACCTGGAAGCTGCTGGGCTCAGTGGTCTACGCGCATAGCAAGGAGCTGATCAC
CGCCTGGTACATCGGGTTCCTGGTGCTCATCTTCGCCTCCTTCCTGGTCTACCTGGCCGAGAAGGACGCC
AACTCCGACTTCTCCTCCTACGCCGACTCGCTCTGGTGGGGGACGATTACATTGACAACCATCGGCTATG
GTGACAAGACACCGCACACATGGCTGGGCAGGGTCCTGGCTGCTGGCTTCGCCTTACTGGGCATCTCTTT
CTTTGCCCTGCCTGCCGGCATCCTAGGCTCCGGCTTTGCCCTGAAGGTCCAGGAGCAGCACCGGCAGAAG
CACTTCGAGAAGCGGAGGATGCCGGCAGCCAACCTCGACCAGGCTGCCTGGCGCCTGTACTCCACCGATA
TGAGCCGGGCCTACCTGACAGCCACCTGGTACAAGCTTGACGACATCATGCCTGCTGTGAAGACAGTCAT
CCGCTCCATCAGGATTCTCAAGTTCCTGGTGGCCAAAAGGAAATTCAAGGAGACACTGCGACCGTACGAC
GTGAAGGACGTCATTGAGCAGTACTCAGCAGGCCACCTGGACATGCTGGGCCGGATCAAGAGCCTGCAAA
CTCGGGTGGACCAAATTGTGGGTCGGGGGCCCGGGGACAGGAAGGCCCGGGAGAAGGGCGACAAGGGGCC
CTCCGACGCGGAGGTGGTGGATGAAATCAGCATGATGGGACGCGTGGTCAAGGTGGAGAAGCAGGTGCAG
TCCATCGAGCACAAGCTGGACCTGCTGTTGGGCTTCTATTCGCGCGCCCTGCGCTAAGGCAAATTGGGAT
TAATTAATCTCGAAAACCTGTACTTCCAATCCGTGAGCAAGGGCGAGGAGCTGTTCACCGGGGTGGTGCC
CATCCTGGTCGAGCTGGACGGCGACGTAAACGGCCACAAGTTCAGCGTGTCCGGCGAGGGCGAGGGCGAT
GCCACCTACGGCAAGCTGACCCTGAAGTTCATCTGCACCACCGGCAAGCTGCCCGTGCCCTGGCCCACCC
TCGTGACCACCCTGACCTACGGCGTGCAGTGCTTCAGCCGCTACCCCGACCACATGAAGCAGCACGACTT
CTTCAAGTCCGCCATGCCCGAAGGCTACGTCCAGGAGCGCACCATCTTCTTCAAGGACGACGGCAACTAC
AAGACCCGCGCCGAGGTGAAGTTCGAGGGCGACACCCTGGTGAACCGCATCGAGCTGAAGGGCATCGACT
TCAAGGAGGACGGCAACATCCTGGGGCACAAGCTGGAGTACAACTACAACAGCCACAACGTCTATATCAT
GGCCGACAAGCAGAAGAACGGCATCAAGGTGAACTTCAAGATCCGCCACAACATCGAGGACGGCAGCGTG
CAGCTCGCCGACCACTACCAGCAGAACACCCCCATCGGCGACGGCCCCGTGCTGCTGCCCGACAACCACT
ACCTGAGCACCCAGTCCGCCCTGAGCAAAGACCCCAACGAGAAGCGCGATCACATGGTCCTGCTGGAGTT
CGTGACCGCCGCCGGGATCACTCTCGGCATGGACGAGCTGTACAAGCATCACCATCACCATCACCATCAC
TAAGGATCCTGCAGATATCCATCACACTGGCGGCCGCTCGAGCATGCATCTAGAGGGCCCTATTCTATAG
TGTCACCTAAATGCTAGAGCTCGCTGATCAGCCTCGACTGTGCCTTCTAGTTGCCAGCCATCTGTTGTTT
GCCCCTCCCCCGTGCCTTCCTTGACCCTGGAAGGTGCCACTCCCACTGTCCTTTCCTAATAAAATGAGGA
AATTGCATCGCATTGTCTGAGTAGGTGTCATTCTATTCTGGGGGGTGGGGTGGGGCAGGACAGCAAGGGG
GAGGATTGGGAAGACAATAGCAGGCATGCTGGGGATGCGGTGGGCTCTATGGCTTCTGAGGCGGAAAGAA
CCAGCTGGGGCTCTAGGGGGTATCCCC
[124 nt withheld, positions 3598-3721]
C
[91 nt withheld, positions 3723-3813]
A
[49 nt withheld, positions 3815-3863]
CCTTTGACGTTGGAGTCCACGTTCTTT
[37 nt withheld, positions 3891-3927]
ACCCTATCTCGGTCTATTCTTTTGATTTATAAGGGATTTTGCCGATTTCGGCCTATTGGTTAAAAAATGA
GCTGATTTAACAAAAATTTAACGCGAATTAATTCTGTGGAATGTGTGTCAGTTAGGGTGTGGAAAGTCCC
CAGGCTCCCCAGCAGGCAGAAGTATGCAAAGCATGCATCTCAATTAGTCAGCAACCAGGTGTGGAAAGTC
CCCAGGCTCCCCAGCAGGCAGAAGTATGCAAAGCATGCATCTCAATTAGTCAGCAACCATAGTCCCGCCC
CTAACTCCGCCCATCCCGCCCCTAACTCCGCCCAGTTCCGCCCATTCTCCGCCCCATGGCTGACTAATTT
TTTTTATTTATGCAGAGGCCGAGGCCGCCTCTGCCTCTGAGCTATTCCAGAAGTAGTGAGGAGGCTTTTT
TGGAGGCCTAGGCTTTTGCAAAAAGCTCCCGGGAGCTTGTATATCCATTTTCGGATCTGATCAAGAGACA
GGATGAGGATCGTTTCGCATGATTGAACAAGATGGATTGCACGCAGGTTCTCCGGCCGCTTGGGTGGAGA
GGCTATTCGGCTATGACTGGGCACAACAGACAATCGGCTGCTCTGATGCCGCCGTGTTCCGGCTGTCAGC
GCAGGGGCGCCCGGTTCTTTTTGTCAAGACCGACCTGTCCGGTGCCCTGAATGAACTGCAGGACGAGGCA
GCGCGGCTATCGTGGCTGGCCACGACGGGCGTTCCTTGCGCAGCTGTGCTCGACGTTGTCACTGAAGCGG
GAAGGGACTGGCTGCTATTGGGCGAAGTGCCGGGGCAGGATCTCCTGTCATCTCACCTTGCTCCTGCCGA
GAAAGTATCCATCATGGCTGATGCAATGCGGCGGCTGCATACGCTTGATCCGGCTACCTGCCCATTCGAC
CACCAAGCGAAACATCGCATCGAGCGAGCACGTACTCGGATGGAAGCCGGTCTTGTCGATCAGGATGATC
TGGACGAAGAGCATCAGGGGCTCGCGCCAGCCGAACTGTTCGCCAGGCTCAAGGCGCGCATGCCCGACGG
CGAGGATCTCGTCGTGACCCATGGCGATGCCTGCTTGCCGAATATCATGGTGGAAAATGGCCGCTTTTCT
GGATTCATCGACTGTGGCCGGCTGGGTGTGGCGGACCGCTATCAGGACATAGCGTTGGCTACCCGTGATA
TTGCTGAAGAGCTTGGCGGCGAATGGGCTGACCGCTTCCTCGTGCTTTACGGTATCGCCGCTCCCGATTC
GCAGCGCATCGCCTTCTATCGCCTTCTTGACGAGTTCTTCTGAGCGGGACTCTGGGGTTCGAAATGACCG
ACCAAGCGACGCCCAACCTGCCATCACGAGATTTCGATTCCACCGCCGCCTTCTATGAAAGGTTGGGCTT
CGGAATCGTTTTCCGGGACGCCGGCTGGATGATCCTCCAGCGCGGGGATCTCATGCTGGAGTTCTTCGCC
CACCCCAACTTGTTTATTGCAGCTTATAATGGTTACAAATAAAGCAATAGCATCACAAATTTCACAAATA
AAGCATTTTTTTCACTGCATTCTAGTTGTGGTTTGTCCAAACTCATCAATGTATCTTATCATGTCTGTAT
ACCGTCGACCTCTAGCTAGAGCTTGGCGTAATCATGGTCATAGCTGTTTCCTGTGTGAAATTGTTATCCG
CTCACAATTCCACACAACATACGAGCCGGAAGCATAAAGTGTAAAGCCTGGGGTGCCTAATGAGTGAGCT
AACTCACATTAATTGCGTTGCGCTCACTGCCCGCTTTCCAGTCGGGAAACCTGTCGTGCCAGCTGCATTA
ATGAATCGGCCAACGCGCGGGGAGAGGCGGTTTGCGTATTGGGCGCTCTTCCGCTTCCTCGCTCACTGAC
TCGCTGCGCTCGGTCGTTCGGCTGCGGCGAGCGGTATCAGCTCACTCAAAGGCGGTAATACGGTTATCCA
CAGAATCAGGGGATAACGCAGGAAAGAACATGTGAGCAAAAGGCCAGCAAAAGGCCAGGAACCGTAAAAA
GGCCGCGTTGCTGGCGTTTTTCCATAGGCTCCGCCCCCCTGACGAGCATCACAAAAATCGACGCTCAAGT
CAGAGGTGGCGAAACCCGACAGGACTATAAAGATACCAGGCGTTTCCCCCTGGAAGCTCCCTCGTGCGCT
CTCCTGTTCCGACCCTGCCGCTTACCGGATACCTGTCCGCCTTTCTCCCTTCGGGAAGCGTGGCGCTTTC
TCATAGCTCACGCTGTAGGTATCTCAGTTCGGTGTAGGTCGTTCGCTCCAAGCTGGGCTGTGTGCACGAA
CCCCCCGTTCAGCCCGACCGCTGCGCCTTATCCGGTAACTATCGTCTTGAGTCCAACCCGGTAAGACACG
ACTTATCGCCACTGGCAGCAGCCACTGGTAACAGGATTAGCAGAGCGAGGTATGTAGGCGGTGCTACAGA
GTTCTTGAAGTGGTGGCCTAACTACGGCTACACTAGAAGAACAGTATTTGGTATCTGCGCTCTGCTGAAG
CCAGTTACCTTCGGAAAAAGAGTTGGTAGCTCTTGATCCGGCAAACAAACCACCGCTGGTAGCGGTGGTT
TTTTTGTTTGCAAGCAGCAGATTACGCGCAGAAAAAAAGGATCTCAAGAAGATCCTTTGATCTTTTCTAC
GGGGTCTGACGCTCAGTGGAACGAAAACTCACGTTAAGGGATTTTGGTCATGAGATTATCAAAAAGGATC
TTCACCTAGATCCTTTTAAATTAAAAATGAAGTTTTAAATCAATCTAAAGTATATATGAGTAAACTTGGT
CTGACAGTTACCAATGCTTAATCAGTGAGGCACCTATCTCAGCGATCTGTCTATTTCGTTCATCCATAGT
TGCCTGACTCCCCGTCGTGTAGATAACTACGATACGGGAGGGCTTACCATCTGGCCCCAGTGCTGCAATG
ATACCGCGAGACCCACGCTCACCGGCTCCAGATTTATCAGCAATAAACCAGCCAGCCGGAAGGGCCGAGC
GCAGAAGTGGTCCTGCAACTTTATCCGCCTCCATCCAGTCTATTAATTGTTGCCGGGAAGCTAGAGTAAG
TAGTTCGCCAGTTAATAGTTTGCGCAACGTTGTTGCCATTGCTACAGGCATCGTGGTGTCACGCTCGTCG
TTTGGTATGGCTTCATTCAGCTCCGGTTCCCAACGATCAAGGCGAGTTACATGATCCCCCATGTTGTGCA
AAAAAGCGGTTAGCTCCTTCGGTCCTCCGATCGTTGTCAGAAGTAAGTTGGCCGCAGTGTTATCACTCAT
GGTTATGGCAGCACTGCATAATTCTCTTACTGTCATGCCATCCGTAAGATGCTTTTCTGTGACTGGTGAG
TACTCAACCAAGTCATTCTGAGAATAGTGTATGCGGCGACCGAGTTGCTCTTGCCCGGCGTCAATACGGG
ATAATACCGCGCCACATAGCAGAACTTTAAAAGTGCTCATCATTGGAAAACGTTCTTCGGGGCGAAAACT
CTCAAGGATCTTACCGCTGTTGAGATCCAGTTCGATGTAACCCACTCGTGCACCCAACTGATCTTCAGCA
TCTTTTACTTTCACCAGCGTTTCTGGGTGAGCAAAAACAGGAAGGCAAAATGCCGCAAAAAAGGGAATAA
GGGCGACACGGAAATGTTGAATACTCATACTCTTCCTTTTTCAATATTATTGAAGCATTTATCAGGGTTA
TTGTCTCATGAGCGGATACATATTTGAATGTATTTAGAAAAATAAACAAATAGGGGTTCCGCGCACATTT
CCCCGAAAAGTGCCACCTGACGTC
